Addgene plasmid #113113: Cdk9-Halo donor
Purpose: Donor plasmid for knock-in HaloTag fusing to the c-terminal of mouse Cdk9 coding sequence
Depositing lab: Janet Rossant. Publication: Efficient generation of targeted large insertions by microinjection into two-cell-stage mouse embryos. Gu B, Posfai E, Rossant J. Nat Biotechnol. 2018 Jun 11. pii: nbt.4166. doi: 10.1038/nbt.4166. PubMed 29889212.
Backbone
  Vector backbone: pbluescript
  Vector type: Synthetic Biology
Growth in bacteria
  Bacterial resistance: Ampicillin, 100 μg/mL
  Growth temperature: 37°C
  Growth strain: DH5alpha
  Copy number: High Copy
Gene/Insert
  Gene/Insert name: Cdk9 donor region including homology arms and HaloTag
  Species: M. musculus (mouse), Synthetic
  Cloning method: Gibson Cloning
  Sequencing primers: 5′ CACACAGGAAACAGCTATGAC; 3′ CGCAACTGTTGGGAAGGGC
Terms and licenses: Academic/Nonprofit Terms; Industry Terms: Not Available to Industry
How to cite: Cdk9-Halo donor was a gift from Janet Rossant (Addgene plasmid # 113113 ; http://n2t.net/addgene:113113 ; RRID:Addgene_113113)
