[The description below was written by a language model from this plasmid's Addgene catalogue record and pLannotate feature annotations shown in this document.]
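Description:
Cdk9-Halo donor is a homology-directed repair template built in a pBluescript backbone and designed to knock a HaloTag into the mouse Cdk9 locus so that the tag is fused to the C-terminus of the endogenous protein. It is propagated in E. coli as a high-copy plasmid through the ColE1/pUC-type origin and selected with ampicillin via the β-lactamase gene. The backbone also retains the usual pBluescript elements: an f1 phage origin, lac promoter/operator with a lacZα fragment, and T3 and T7 promoters flanking remnants of the multiple cloning site into which the insert was assembled by Gibson cloning.

The insert sits between the T3 and T7 sides of the disrupted cloning site and spans the numbering origin of the circular sequence. Three separate Cdk9 coding fragments are annotated, interrupted by unannotated stretches, which is consistent with genomic exon–intron sequence serving as the 5′ homology arm. The last Cdk9 coding fragment is followed closely by a TEV protease cleavage site and then the HaloTag coding sequence, a modified bacterial dehalogenase that bonds covalently to chloroalkane ligands. The roughly 1 kb unannotated region downstream of HaloTag presumably forms the 3′ homology arm, although the feature table does not label it. No exogenous mammalian promoter or selection cassette is annotated, so expression of the fusion would depend on the native Cdk9 regulatory sequences after integration.

The associated work concerns targeted large insertions made by microinjection into two-cell-stage mouse embryos, so this donor is intended for generating Cdk9-HaloTag knock-in mice. The nuclease or guide reagents used alongside it are not stated in the record.
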