Features (pLannotate 1.2.2; 18 found; start..end, strand, type, name):
    210..572     +  CDS            Cdk9 (fragment): CDK9_MOUSE - Experimental evidence at protein level: Swiss-Prot protein existence level 1. Protein kinase involved in the regulation of transcription. Member of the cyclin-dependent kinase pair (CDK9/cyclin-T) complex, also called positive transcription elongation factor b (P-TEFb), which facilitates the transition from abortive to productive elongation by phosphorylating the CTD (C-terminal domain) of the large subunit of RNA polymerase II (RNAP II) POLR2A, SUPT5H and RDBP. This complex is inactive when in the 7SK snRNP complex form. Phosphorylates EP300, MYOD1, RPB1/POLR2A and AR and the neg
    600..620     +  CDS            TEV site: tobacco etch virus (TEV) protease recognition and cleavage site
    636..1519    +  CDS            HaloTag® (fragment): modified bacterial dehalogenase that forms covalent bonds with chloroalkane derivatives
   2601..2636    -  misc_feature   MCS (fragment): pBluescript multiple cloning site
   2645..2663    -  promoter       T7 promoter: promoter for bacteriophage T7 RNA polymerase
   2671..2826    +  CDS            lacZα (fragment): LacZα fragment of β-galactosidase; lacZ fragment
   2857..3285    -  rep_origin     f1 ori (sequence partly withheld): f1 bacteriophage origin of replication; arrow indicates direction of (+) strand synthesis
   3312..3416    +  promoter       AmpR promoter: bla
   3417..4277    +  CDS            AmpR: β-lactamase; bla; confers resistance to ampicillin, carbenicillin, and related antibiotics
   4448..5036    +  rep_origin     ori: high-copy-number ColE1/pMB1/pBR322/pUC origin of replication
   5219..5311    +  CDS            lacI (fragment): lac repressor; lacI; The lac repressor binds to the lac operator to inhibit transcription in E. coli. This inhibition can be relieved by adding lactose or isopropyl-β-D-thiogalactopyranoside (IPTG).
   5324..5345    +  protein_bind   CAP binding site: CAP binding activates transcription in the presence of cAMP. E. coli catabolite activator protein
   5360..5390    +  promoter       lac promoter: promoter for the E. coli lac operon
   5398..5414    +  protein_bind   lac operator: The lac repressor binds to the lac operator to inhibit transcription in E. coli. This inhibition can be relieved by adding lactose or isopropyl-β-D-thiogalactopyranoside (IPTG). lac repressor encoded by lacI
   5459..5477    +  promoter       T3 promoter: promoter for bacteriophage T3 RNA polymerase
   5490..5543    -  misc_feature   MCS (fragment): pBluescript multiple cloning site
   5648..5827    +  CDS            Cdk9 (fragment): CDK9_MOUSE - Experimental evidence at protein level: Swiss-Prot protein existence level 1. Protein kinase involved in the regulation of transcription. Member of the cyclin-dependent kinase pair (CDK9/cyclin-T) complex, also called positive transcription elongation factor b (P-TEFb), which facilitates the transition from abortive to productive elongation by phosphorylating the CTD (C-terminal domain) of the large subunit of RNA polymerase II (RNAP II) POLR2A, SUPT5H and RDBP. This complex is inactive when in the 7SK snRNP complex form. Phosphorylates EP300, MYOD1, RPB1/POLR2A and AR and the neg
   5979..6131    +  CDS            Cdk9 (fragment): CDK9_MOUSE - Experimental evidence at protein level: Swiss-Prot protein existence level 1. Protein kinase involved in the regulation of transcription. Member of the cyclin-dependent kinase pair (CDK9/cyclin-T) complex, also called positive transcription elongation factor b (P-TEFb), which facilitates the transition from abortive to productive elongation by phosphorylating the CTD (C-terminal domain) of the large subunit of RNA polymerase II (RNAP II) POLR2A, SUPT5H and RDBP. This complex is inactive when in the 7SK snRNP complex form. Phosphorylates EP300, MYOD1, RPB1/POLR2A and AR and the neg
>Addgene plasmid #113113 | Cdk9-Halo donor | addgene full sequence | sequence record 217822 | Addgene NGS Result
GGCTGGCACATTTATCGCAGCTGACTTGTGTTCGGGCACTAGGGGTGTGCTCCATCTGGTGACTGGTGCT
TTTAACTTGAAGACATGATCTCTGCGATGGAGGGGAGCTCAGGGAACCTCTGAGAGAAATTGTTTTAGAA
ACCCACTCCCCTGGCATCTCAGATAGCAGTCTTACTCCAACTCCGTTCTCTCCTCAACGCCTCTCTTAGG
TGTGGCCAAACGTAGACAAGTATGAGCTGTTTGAAAAGCTGGAACTTGTGAAGGGCCAGAAGCGGAAGGT
GAAGGACCGTCTGAAGGCCTACGTGCGCGACCCCTATGCTCTGGACCTCATTGACAAGCTGCTGGTGCTG
GACCCCGCGCAGCGGATTGACAGTGACGATGCCCTCAACCACGACTTCTTCTGGTCGGACCCCATGCCCT
CGGACCTCAAGGGCATGCTGTCTACTCACTTGACGTCTATGTTTGAGTACCTGGCACCGCCACGGCGGAA
GGGCAGCCAGATCACCCAGCAGTCCACCAACCAGAGCAGAAATCCCGCCACCACCAACCAGACGGAATTT
GAACGTGTCTTCGGTAGCGGCAGCGGTAGCGAATTCATGGAGGATCTGTACTTTCAGAGCGATAACGATG
GATCCGAAATCGGTACTGGCTTTCCATTCGACCCCCATTATGTGGAAGTCCTGGGCGAGCGCATGCACTA
CGTCGATGTTGGTCCGCGCGATGGCACCCCTGTGCTGTTCCTGCACGGTAACCCGACCTCCTCCTACGTG
TGGCGCAACATCATCCCGCATGTTGCACCGACCCATCGCTGCATTGCTCCAGACCTGATCGGTATGGGCA
AATCCGACAAACCAGACCTGGGTTATTTCTTCGACGACCACGTCCGCTTCATGGATGCCTTCATCGAAGC
CCTGGGTCTGGAAGAGGTCGTCCTGGTCATTCACGACTGGGGCTCCGCTCTGGGTTTCCACTGGGCCAAG
CGCAATCCAGAGCGCGTCAAAGGTATTGCATTTATGGAGTTCATCCGCCCTATCCCGACCTGGGACGAAT
GGCCAGAATTTGCCCGCGAGACCTTCCAGGCCTTCCGCACCACCGACGTCGGCCGCAAGCTGATCATCGA
TCAGAACGTTTTTATCGAGGGTACGCTGCCGATGGGTGTCGTCCGCCCGCTGACTGAAGTCGAGATGGAC
CATTACCGCGAGCCGTTCCTGAATCCTGTTGACCGCGAGCCACTGTGGCGCTTCCCAAACGAGCTGCCAA
TCGCCGGTGAGCCAGCGAACATCGTCGCGCTGGTCGAAGAATACATGGACTGGCTGCACCAGTCCCCTGT
CCCGAAGCTGCTGTTCTGGGGCACCCCAGGCGTTCTGATCCCACCGGCCGAAGCCGCTCGCCTGGCCAAA
AGCCTGCCTAACTGCAAGGCTGTGGACATCGGCCCGGGTCTGAATCTGCTGCAAGAAGACAACCCGGACC
TGATCGGCAGCGAGATCGCGCGCTGGCTGTCTACTCTGGAGATTTCCGGTGGTAGCGGCAGCGGTAGCAC
TAGTTGAGAACTGGCCGGTGTTGTTCTTAGGTTAGGAGTGGATTGCTTCCTTTGCATGGAACATGTGACA
TGATGGGACATTTGAGATTTTCTCCTCCAGTACATATTAACTCCCACCCTGGCACTGGGAACAGCTGCCT
GAGTGGGCTGGGGTGGAGCTATCCTGCCTGCCCCTCTCTGGAGGTCTCAGCGTGGACACAAAGTGAGGTG
GGAGAGGCTCACCCACTGTGACTTTCTAAGAACTACTTGCATGGTGGGAGGAAGGCACAGGTCCCTCGCC
ATCGCCAGCTCTTCCTCTGGATGAGAGTTTGAGGGACAGAGGCGCCTCCAAAATGGGCTACTTTTGGTCT
GGACCTTAGGGGCGTGGGGCTGTGTGAACTCCTGGTTCCTTTAAAAGGAGAATTTTATTTTGTTTTGTTA
AGTTTAGAGACATTCCTGGACGCAGTTTGATTGGTTAAATTAAAAGTTGGTTATTTTTTTCCAGTAAATG
GCTGCGTTTCCTGTGTTCAGACCTTCCCTCAGCTCTTGTCTCAGCTAGAAGCTAGGGTTTGGTCAGCCAG
GACACTGCCAGTTCTTCTGTACCACCCAACACTCTGGAGACGTTCAGGGTTTGCCCTCTTCTCCTCCTGG
GTACCTTCCACTGCGCTCTTCACCCCCGCTGAAGGCGTGTCCACGGTGCCAGTGTCCTGTGCTTGGTGTT
GGCAAGTGCTGTAAGCTGAGCTGGAGTGAGCTGCTGGACCCGGGCTGCTTTGGCTCCTAAATCCTCAGAC
TGGACTCATAAGCAGGGCACTGCAGCCTTACAGTCATGGAGTGACAAGTGTAGCCTGTAGCTCCAGGGCT
TGGGGGAAGCAGGACAGAAGTGGCCAGAGTGGGGTCAGGTGGCATGGGTTGGGGTGAGGGCAGGATGGAA
GGCCAGTGTGGAGATGGGATGGTCCTAAGGATGCAGGGTAGGGACCCTTAGGGCACTGACCTAGGCGGTA
GATTCCCCAAGAGTTTCCTGGAGTCTTCTCACAGAGCTGCCTGAAAAGGACAGTTTTAGTCCGCTAGCTA
GCTCTGGGAGACTAGTTCTAGAGCGGCCGCCACCGCGGTGGAGCTCCAATTCGCCCTATAGTGAGTCGTA
TTACGCGCGCTCACTGGCCGTCGTTTTACAACGTCGTGACTGGGAAAACCCTGGCGTTACCCAACTTAAT
CGCCTTGCAGCACATCCCCCTTTCGCCAGCTGGCGTAATAGCGAAGAGGCCCGCACCGATCGCCCTTCCC
AACAGTTGCGCAGCCTGAATGGCGAATGGAAATTGTAAGCGTTAATATTTTGTTAAAATTCGCGTTAAAT
TTTTGTTAAATCAGCTCATTTTTTAACCAATAGGCCGAAATCGGCAAAATCCCTTATAAATCAAAAGAAT
AGACCGAGATAGGGT
[37 nt withheld, positions 2956-2992]
AAAGAACGTGGACTCCAACGTCAAAGG
[49 nt withheld, positions 3020-3068]
T
[91 nt withheld, positions 3070-3160]
G
[124 nt withheld, positions 3162-3285]
CAGGTGGCACTTTTCGGGGAAATGTGCGCGGAACCCCTATTTGTTTATTTTTCTAAATACATTCAAATAT
GTATCCGCTCATGAGACAATAACCCTGATAAATGCTTCAATAATATTGAAAAAGGAAGAGTATGAGTATT
CAACATTTCCGTGTCGCCCTTATTCCCTTTTTTGCGGCATTTTGCCTTCCTGTTTTTGCTCACCCAGAAA
CGCTGGTGAAAGTAAAAGATGCTGAAGATCAGTTGGGTGCACGAGTGGGTTACATCGAACTGGATCTCAA
CAGCGGTAAGATCCTTGAGAGTTTTCGCCCCGAAGAACGTTTTCCAATGATGAGCACTTTTAAAGTTCTG
CTATGTGGCGCGGTATTATCCCGTATTGACGCCGGGCAAGAGCAACTCGGTCGCCGCATACACTATTCTC
AGAATGACTTGGTTGAGTACTCACCAGTCACAGAAAAGCATCTTACGGATGGCATGACAGTAAGAGAATT
ATGCAGTGCTGCCATAACCATGAGTGATAACACTGCGGCCAACTTACTTCTGACAACGATCGGAGGACCG
AAGGAGCTAACCGCTTTTTTGCACAACATGGGGGATCATGTAACTCGCCTTGATCGTTGGGAACCGGAGC
TGAATGAAGCCATACCAAACGACGAGCGTGACACCACGATGCCTGTAGCAATGGCAACAACGTTGCGCAA
ACTATTAACTGGCGAACTACTTACTCTAGCTTCCCGGCAACAATTAATAGACTGGATGGAGGCGGATAAA
GTTGCAGGACCACTTCTGCGCTCGGCCCTTCCGGCTGGCTGGTTTATTGCTGATAAATCTGGAGCCGGTG
AGCGTGGGTCTCGCGGTATCATTGCAGCACTGGGGCCAGATGGTAAGCCCTCCCGTATCGTAGTTATCTA
CACGACGGGGAGTCAGGCAACTATGGATGAACGAAATAGACAGATCGCTGAGATAGGTGCCTCACTGATT
AAGCATTGGTAACTGTCAGACCAAGTTTACTCATATATACTTTAGATTGATTTAAAACTTCATTTTTAAT
TTAAAAGGATCTAGGTGAAGATCCTTTTTGATAATCTCATGACCAAAATCCCTTAACGTGAGTTTTCGTT
CCACTGAGCGTCAGACCCCGTAGAAAAGATCAAAGGATCTTCTTGAGATCCTTTTTTTCTGCGCGTAATC
TGCTGCTTGCAAACAAAAAAACCACCGCTACCAGCGGTGGTTTGTTTGCCGGATCAAGAGCTACCAACTC
TTTTTCCGAAGGTAACTGGCTTCAGCAGAGCGCAGATACCAAATACTGTTCTTCTAGTGTAGCCGTAGTT
AGGCCACCACTTCAAGAACTCTGTAGCACCGCCTACATACCTCGCTCTGCTAATCCTGTTACCAGTGGCT
GCTGCCAGTGGCGATAAGTCGTGTCTTACCGGGTTGGACTCAAGACGATAGTTACCGGATAAGGCGCAGC
GGTCGGGCTGAACGGGGGGTTCGTGCACACAGCCCAGCTTGGAGCGAACGACCTACACCGAACTGAGATA
CCTACAGCGTGAGCTATGAGAAAGCGCCACGCTTCCCGAAGGGAGAAAGGCGGACAGGTATCCGGTAAGC
GGCAGGGTCGGAACAGGAGAGCGCACGAGGGAGCTTCCAGGGGGAAACGCCTGGTATCTTTATAGTCCTG
TCGGGTTTCGCCACCTCTGACTTGAGCGTCGATTTTTGTGATGCTCGTCAGGGGGGCGGAGCCTATGGAA
AAACGCCAGCAACGCGGCCTTTTTACGGTTCCTGGCCTTTTGCTGGCCTTTTGCTCACATGTTCTTTCCT
GCGTTATCCCCTGATTCTGTGGATAACCGTATTACCGCCTTTGAGTGAGCTGATACCGCTCGCCGCAGCC
GAACGACCGAGCGCAGCGAGTCAGTGAGCGAGGAAGCGGAAGAGCGCCCAATACGCAAACCGCCTCTCCC
CGCGCGTTGGCCGATTCATTAATGCAGCTGGCACGACAGGTTTCCCGACTGGAAAGCGGGCAGTGAGCGC
AACGCAATTAATGTGAGTTAGCTCACTCATTAGGCACCCCAGGCTTTACACTTTATGCTTCCGGCTCGTA
TGTTGTGTGGAATTGTGAGCGGATAACAATTTCACACAGGAAACAGCTATGACCATGATTACGCCAAGCG
CGCAATTAACCCTCACTAAAGGGAACAAAAGCTGGGTACCGGGCCCCCCCTCGAGGTCGACGGTATCGAT
AAGCTTGATATCGAATTCAGGAACAAGGTGGGGCAGAATGGGGCTTCTCTGCTCTTGACTGCTGTGTAGG
CCAGGCTCCAGGATGCTATGAAACCTGACTGAGCTCTTGTGTGTCCTCCCTTCAGATCCTGCACAGGGAC
ATGAAGGCTGCGAATGTGCTCATTACCCGGGATGGGGTCCTGAAGCTGGCAGATTTTGGGCTGGCCCGTG
CCTTCAGCCTAGCTAAGAATAGCCAGCCCAACCGATACACCAACCGTGTGGTGACATTGTGGTACCGGCC
TCCGGAGCTGCTGCTCGGTGAGGACTCCCGAGCGGGCAGAGGGGGGCAGGGGCCGGGTGCCTACCTGGCC
ACAGCCCCCATTGCCTGGGGCCTTTTGAGCCATCAGCTCTGGGACGTGGAGTCTCAGGAGGCCCTTGGGC
TTAAGAGGCACTCCCGGTACCCTCTTCTTCTCAGGAGAGCGGGACTACGGCCCGCCCATTGACCTTTGGG
GTGCTGGGTGCATCATGGCAGAGATGTGGACTCGTAGCCCTATCATGCAGGGTAACACAGAGCAGCACCA
GCTCGCCCTCATCAGCCAGCTCTGTGGCTCCATCACCCCAGAGGTGAGTAACCGAACTGGGTGTTCCTGG
GGGATGCAGAGACCCAGGGCCTCTGGCCAGTAGTGGAGAGTGGAGTCCTTCTGTAGAGGAAGCTGATTGC
TGCAGGCCAGGCTTACTGTTCAGTTTGTTTGTTTGTTTGTTTGTTTGGGTTTTTGGTTTGGTTTGGTTTG
GTTTGGTTTTTTGAGACAGGGTTTCTCTGCGTAGCCCTGGCTGTCCTGGAACTCACTCTGTAGGCCAGGC
TGGCCTCGAACTCAGAAATCTACCTGCCTCTGCCTCCCAAGTGCTGGGATTAAAGGCGTGTGCCACCACG
CCTGGCATGGTGCTTACCACTCTTAATGTTGGTTGTATGAGCTCTCTGTTGCCGAGACAAAGTAAGTACA
TGAGAAAAACAAAAGCGCCAAGAGTTGCTTTTGTTCAGAAAAACAGAGAGGTTGTTTAGCCTTTGCTTTG
GTGCAGAGATGCTGCTAAATGTCATAGTAGAGAGTCCACTGGAGAGAGGGTGTGGCCATGGCAGGGAGGG
AGCAGAAGAGCAGGGTCCAGTGTGTAGCTCCAGTGGTGGCCCACTCAACCCCAGAGGCTTCAGCACACAT
TCAGCAGGCCTCATGGTTCCTTCCCCTTTGGGTGGTCCCCTCTCCTCCCAGAAGTTTCTGCCACCTCCCA
ATAGCGCCACCTGCTGGAGACCAAGCATCAGCACAAGCTTCTAGAGACAGAGTTTCTTGGTTTTTTTGTT
TTGTTTTGTTTTATTGGGGTTTTTTTTCTTGGTATTTCGTTCGAGACAGGGTTTCTGTATAGCCCTGGCT
GTCCTGGAACTCAATGTAGACCAGGCTGACCTCGAACTCAGGAATCCGCCTGCCTCTGCCTCCCAAGTGC
TGGGATTAAAGGTGTGCGCTACCACTGCCCAGCTCGTGTGGTTTTTTGTTTGTTTGTTTTGTTTATTTTT
TGTTTGTAAAATGGGAATGTGCCTGGATGGG
