>Addgene plasmid #113113 | Cdk9-Halo donor | depositor partial sequence | sequence record 213384 | Cdk9-Halo donor sequence 7097 bps
[52 nt withheld, positions 1-52]
C
[91 nt withheld, positions 54-144]
A
[49 nt withheld, positions 146-194]
CCTTTGACGTTGGAGTCCACGTTCTTT
[37 nt withheld, positions 222-258]
ACCCTATCTCGGTCTATTCTTTTGATTTATAAGGGATTTTGCCGATTTCGGCCTATTGGTTAAAAAATGA
GCTGATTTAACAAAAATTTAACGCGAATTTTAACAAAATATTAACGCTTACAATTTAGGTGGCACTTTTC
GGGGAAATGTGCGCGGAACCCCTATTTGTTTATTTTTCTAAATACATTCAAATATGTATCCGCTCATGAG
ACAATAACCCTGATAAATGCTTCAATAATATTGAAAAAGGAAGAGTATGAGTATTCAACATTTCCGTGTC
GCCCTTATTCCCTTTTTTGCGGCATTTTGCCTTCCTGTTTTTGCTCACCCAGAAACGCTGGTGAAAGTAA
AAGATGCTGAAGATCAGTTGGGTGCACGAGTGGGTTACATCGAACTGGATCTCAACAGCGGTAAGATCCT
TGAGAGTTTTCGCCCCGAAGAACGTTTTCCAATGATGAGCACTTTTAAAGTTCTGCTATGTGGCGCGGTA
TTATCCCGTATTGACGCCGGGCAAGAGCAACTCGGTCGCCGCATACACTATTCTCAGAATGACTTGGTTG
AGTACTCACCAGTCACAGAAAAGCATCTTACGGATGGCATGACAGTAAGAGAATTATGCAGTGCTGCCAT
AACCATGAGTGATAACACTGCGGCCAACTTACTTCTGACAACGATCGGAGGACCGAAGGAGCTAACCGCT
TTTTTGCACAACATGGGGGATCATGTAACTCGCCTTGATCGTTGGGAACCGGAGCTGAATGAAGCCATAC
CAAACGACGAGCGTGACACCACGATGCCTGTAGCAATGGCAACAACGTTGCGCAAACTATTAACTGGCGA
ACTACTTACTCTAGCTTCCCGGCAACAATTAATAGACTGGATGGAGGCGGATAAAGTTGCAGGACCACTT
CTGCGCTCGGCCCTTCCGGCTGGCTGGTTTATTGCTGATAAATCTGGAGCCGGTGAGCGTGGGTCTCGCG
GTATCATTGCAGCACTGGGGCCAGATGGTAAGCCCTCCCGTATCGTAGTTATCTACACGACGGGGAGTCA
GGCAACTATGGATGAACGAAATAGACAGATCGCTGAGATAGGTGCCTCACTGATTAAGCATTGGTAACTG
TCAGACCAAGTTTACTCATATATACTTTAGATTGATTTAAAACTTCATTTTTAATTTAAAAGGATCTAGG
TGAAGATCCTTTTTGATAATCTCATGACCAAAATCCCTTAACGTGAGTTTTCGTTCCACTGAGCGTCAGA
CCCCGTAGAAAAGATCAAAGGATCTTCTTGAGATCCTTTTTTTCTGCGCGTAATCTGCTGCTTGCAAACA
AAAAAACCACCGCTACCAGCGGTGGTTTGTTTGCCGGATCAAGAGCTACCAACTCTTTTTCCGAAGGTAA
CTGGCTTCAGCAGAGCGCAGATACCAAATACTGTCCTTCTAGTGTAGCCGTAGTTAGGCCACCACTTCAA
GAACTCTGTAGCACCGCCTACATACCTCGCTCTGCTAATCCTGTTACCAGTGGCTGCTGCCAGTGGCGAT
AAGTCGTGTCTTACCGGGTTGGACTCAAGACGATAGTTACCGGATAAGGCGCAGCGGTCGGGCTGAACGG
GGGGTTCGTGCACACAGCCCAGCTTGGAGCGAACGACCTACACCGAACTGAGATACCTACAGCGTGAGCT
ATGAGAAAGCGCCACGCTTCCCGAAGGGAGAAAGGCGGACAGGTATCCGGTAAGCGGCAGGGTCGGAACA
GGAGAGCGCACGAGGGAGCTTCCAGGGGGAAACGCCTGGTATCTTTATAGTCCTGTCGGGTTTCGCCACC
TCTGACTTGAGCGTCGATTTTTGTGATGCTCGTCAGGGGGGCGGAGCCTATGGAAAAACGCCAGCAACGC
GGCCTTTTTACGGTTCCTGGCCTTTTGCTGGCCTTTTGCTCACATGTTCTTTCCTGCGTTATCCCCTGAT
TCTGTGGATAACCGTATTACCGCCTTTGAGTGAGCTGATACCGCTCGCCGCAGCCGAACGACCGAGCGCA
GCGAGTCAGTGAGCGAGGAAGCGGAAGAGCGCCCAATACGCAAACCGCCTCTCCCCGCGCGTTGGCCGAT
TCATTAATGCAGCTGGCACGACAGGTTTCCCGACTGGAAAGCGGGCAGTGAGCGCAACGCAATTAATGTG
AGTTAGCTCACTCATTAGGCACCCCAGGCTTTACACTTTATGCTTCCGGCTCGTATGTTGTGTGGAATTG
TGAGCGGATAACAATTTCACACAGGAAACAGCTATGACCATGATTACGCCAAGCGCGCAATTAACCCTCA
CTAAAGGGAACAAAAGCTGGGTACCGGGCCCCCCCTCGAGGTCGACGGTATCGATAAGCTTGATATCGAA
TTCAGGAACAAGGTGGGGCAGAATGGGGCTTCTCTGCTCTTGACTGCTGTGTAGGCCAGGCTCCAGGATG
CTATGAAACCTGACTGAGCTCTTGTGTGTCCTCCCTTCAGATCCTGCACAGGGACATGAAGGCTGCGAAT
GTGCTCATTACCCGGGATGGGGTCCTGAAGCTGGCAGATTTTGGGCTGGCCCGTGCCTTCAGCCTAGCTA
AGAATAGCCAGCCCAACCGATACACCAACCGTGTGGTGACATTGTGGTACCGGCCTCCGGAGCTGCTGCT
CGGTGAGGACTCCCGAGCGGGCAGAGGGGGGCAGGGGCCGGGTGCCTACCTGGCCACAGCCCCCATTGCC
TGGGGCCTTTTGAGCCATCAGCTCTGGGACGTGGAGTCTCAGGAGGCCCTTGGGCTTAAGAGGCACTCCC
GGTACCCTCTTCTTCTCAGGAGAGCGGGACTACGGCCCGCCCATTGACCTTTGGGGTGCTGGGTGCATCA
TGGCAGAGATGTGGACTCGTAGCCCTATCATGCAGGGTAACACAGAGCAGCACCAGCTCGCCCTCATCAG
CCAGCTCTGTGGCTCCATCACCCCAGAGGTGAGTAACCGAACTGGGTGTTCCTGGGGGATGCAGAGACCC
AGGGCCTCTGGCCAGTAGTGGAGAGTGGAGTCCTTCTGTAGAGGAAGCTGATTGCTGCAGGCCAGGCTTA
CTGTTCAGTTTGTTTGTTTGTTTGTTTGTTTGGGTTTTTGGTTTGGTTTGGTTTGGTTTGGTTTTTTGAG
ACAGGGTTTCTCTGCGTAGCCCTGGCTGTCCTGGAACTCACTCTGTAGGCCAGGCTGGCCTCGAACTCAG
AAATCTACCTGCCTCTGCCTCCCAAGTGCTGGGATTAAAGGCGTGTGCCACCACGCCTGGCATGGTGCTT
ACCACTCTTAATGTTGGTTGTATGAGCTCTCTGTTGCCGAGACAAAGTAAGTACATGAGAAAAACAAAAG
CGCCAAGAGTTGCTTTTGTTCAGAAAAACAGAGAGGTTGTTTAGCCTTTGCTTTGGTGCAGAGATGCTGC
TAAATGTCATAGTAGAGAGTCCACTGGAGAGAGGGTGTGGCCATGGCAGGGAGGGAGCAGAAGAGCAGGG
TCCAGTGTGTAGCTCCAGTGGTGGCCCACTCAACCCCAGAGGCTTCAGCACACATTCAGCAGGCCTCATG
GTTCCTTCCCCTTTGGGTGGTCCCCTCTCCTCCCAGAAGTTTCTGCCACCTCCCAATAGCGCCACCTGCT
GGAGACCAAGCATCAGCACAAGCTTCTAGAGACAGAGTTTCTTGGTTTTTTTGTTTTGTTTTGTTTTATT
GGGGTTTTTTTTCTTGGTATTTCGTTCGAGACAGGGTTTCTGTATAGCCCTGGCTGTCCTGGAACTCAAT
GTAGACCAGGCTGACCTCGAACTCAGGAATCCGCCTGCCTCTGCCTCCCAAGTGCTGGGATTAAAGGTGT
GCGCTACCACTGCCCAGCTCGTGTGGTTTTTTGTTTGTTTGTTTTGTTTATTTTTTGTTTGTAAAATGGG
AATGTGCCTGGATGGGGGCTGGCACATTTATCGCAGCTGACTTGTGTTCGGGCACTAGGGGTGTGCTCCA
TCTGGTGACTGGTGCTTTTAACTTGAAGACATGATCTCTGCGATGGAGGGGAGCTCAGGGAACCTCTGAG
AGAAATTGTTTTAGAAACCCACTCCCCTGGCATCTCAGATAGCAGTCTTACTCCAACTCCGTTCTCTCCT
CAACGCCTCTCTTAGGTGTGGCCAAACGTAGACAAGTATGAGCTGTTTGAAAAGCTGGAACTTGTGAAGG
GCCAGAAGCGGAAGGTGAAGGACCGTCTGAAGGCCTACGTGCGCGACCCCTATGCTCTGGACCTCATTGA
CAAGCTGCTGGTGCTGGACCCCGCGCAGCGGATTGACAGTGACGATGCCCTCAACCACGACTTCTTCTGG
TCGGACCCCATGCCCTCGGACCTCAAGGGCATGCTGTCTACTCACTTGACGTCTATGTTTGAGTACCTGG
CACCGCCACGGCGGAAGGGCAGCCAGATCACCCAGCAGTCCACCAACCAGAGCAGAAATCCCGCCACCAC
CAACCAGACGGAATTTGAACGTGTCTTCGGTAGCGGCAGCGGTAGCGAATTCATGGAGGATCTGTACTTT
CAGAGCGATAACGATGGATCCGAAATCGGTACTGGCTTTCCATTCGACCCCCATTATGTGGAAGTCCTGG
GCGAGCGCATGCACTACGTCGATGTTGGTCCGCGCGATGGCACCCCTGTGCTGTTCCTGCACGGTAACCC
GACCTCCTCCTACGTGTGGCGCAACATCATCCCGCATGTTGCACCGACCCATCGCTGCATTGCTCCAGAC
CTGATCGGTATGGGCAAATCCGACAAACCAGACCTGGGTTATTTCTTCGACGACCACGTCCGCTTCATGG
ATGCCTTCATCGAAGCCCTGGGTCTGGAAGAGGTCGTCCTGGTCATTCACGACTGGGGCTCCGCTCTGGG
TTTCCACTGGGCCAAGCGCAATCCAGAGCGCGTCAAAGGTATTGCATTTATGGAGTTCATCCGCCCTATC
CCGACCTGGGACGAATGGCCAGAATTTGCCCGCGAGACCTTCCAGGCCTTCCGCACCACCGACGTCGGCC
GCAAGCTGATCATCGATCAGAACGTTTTTATCGAGGGTACGCTGCCGATGGGTGTCGTCCGCCCGCTGAC
TGAAGTCGAGATGGACCATTACCGCGAGCCGTTCCTGAATCCTGTTGACCGCGAGCCACTGTGGCGCTTC
CCAAACGAGCTGCCAATCGCCGGTGAGCCAGCGAACATCGTCGCGCTGGTCGAAGAATACATGGACTGGC
TGCACCAGTCCCCTGTCCCGAAGCTGCTGTTCTGGGGCACCCCAGGCGTTCTGATCCCACCGGCCGAAGC
CGCTCGCCTGGCCAAAAGCCTGCCTAACTGCAAGGCTGTGGACATCGGCCCGGGTCTGAATCTGCTGCAA
GAAGACAACCCGGACCTGATCGGCAGCGAGATCGCGCGCTGGCTGTCTACTCTGGAGATTTCCGGTGGTA
GCGGCAGCGGTAGCACTAGTTGAGAACTGGCCGGTGTTGTTCTTAGGTTAGGAGTGGATTGCTTCCTTTG
CATGGAACATGTGACATGATGGGACATTTGAGATTTTCTCCTCCAGTACATATTAACTCCCACCCTGGCA
CTGGGAACAGCTGCCTGAGTGGGCTGGGGTGGAGCTATCCTGCCTGCCCCTCTCTGGAGGTCTCAGCGTG
GACACAAAGTGAGGTGGGAGAGGCTCACCCACTGTGACTTTCTAAGAACTACTTGCATGGTGGGAGGAAG
GCACAGGTCCCTCGCCATCGCCAGCTCTTCCTCTGGATGAGAGTTTGAGGGACAGAGGCGCCTCCAAAAT
GGGCTACTTTTGGTCTGGACCTTAGGGGCGTGGGGCTGTGTGAACTCCTGGTTCCTTTAAAAGGAGAATT
TTATTTTGTTTTGTTAAGTTTAGAGACATTCCTGGACGCAGTTTGATTGGTTAAATTAAAAGTTGGTTAT
TTTTTTCCAGTAAATGGCTGCGTTTCCTGTGTTCAGACCTTCCCTCAGCTCTTGTCTCAGCTAGAAGCTA
GGGTTTGGTCAGCCAGGACACTGCCAGTTCTTCTGTACCACCCAACACTCTGGAGACGTTCAGGGTTTGC
CCTCTTCTCCTCCTGGGTACCTTCCACTGCGCTCTTCACCCCCGCTGAAGGCGTGTCCACGGTGCCAGTG
TCCTGTGCTTGGTGTTGGCAAGTGCTGTAAGCTGAGCTGGAGTGAGCTGCTGGACCCGGGCTGCTTTGGC
TCCTAAATCCTCAGACTGGACTCATAAGCAGGGCACTGCAGCCTTACAGTCATGGAGTGACAAGTGTAGC
CTGTAGCTCCAGGGCTTGGGGGAAGCAGGACAGAAGTGGCCAGAGTGGGGTCAGGTGGCATGGGTTGGGG
TGAGGGCAGGATGGAAGGCCAGTGTGGAGATGGGATGGTCCTAAGGATGCAGGGTAGGGACCCTTAGGGC
ACTGACCTAGGCGGTAGATTCCCCAAGAGTTTCCTGGAGTCTTCTCACAGAGCTGCCTGAAAAGGACAGT
TTTAGTCCGCTAGCTAGCTCTGGGAGACTAGTTCTAGAGCGGCCGCCACCGCGGTGGAGCTCCAATTCGC
CCTATAGTGAGTCGTATTACGCGCGCTCACTGGCCGTCGTTTTACAACGTCGTGACTGGGAAAACCCTGG
CGTTACCCAACTTAATCGCCTTGCAGCACATCCCCCTTTCGCCAGCTGGCGTAATAGCGAAGAGGCCCGC
ACCGATCGCCCTTCCCAACAGTTGCGCAGCCTGAATGGCGAATGGG
[73 nt withheld, positions 7025-7097]
